>Addgene plasmid #157000 | pD649-HAsp-SDK2(Trunc2)-Fc(DAPA)-AviTag-6xHis | depositor full sequence | sequence record 303109 | Full Sequence
TTTCAATATTATTGAAGCATTTATCAGGGTTATTGTCTCATGAGCGGATACATATTTGAATGTATTTAGA
AAAATAAACAAATAGGGGTCAGTGTTACAACCAATTAACCAATTCTGAACATTATCGCGAGCCCATTTAT
ACCTGAATATGGCTCATAACACCCCTTGCTCATGACCAAAATCCCTTAACGTGAGTTACGCGCGCGTCGT
TCCACTGAGCGTCAGACCCCGTAGAAAAGATCAAAGGATCTTCTTGAGATCCTTTTTTTCTGCGCGTAAT
CTGCTGCTTGCAAACAAAAAAACCACCGCTACCAGCGGTGGTTTGTTTGCCGGATCAAGAGCTACCAACT
CTTTTTCCGAAGGTAACTGGCTTCAGCAGAGCGCAGATACCAAATACTGTTCTTCTAGTGTAGCCGTAGT
TAGCCCACCACTTCAAGAACTCTGTAGCACCGCCTACATACCTCGCTCTGCTAATCCTGTTACCAGTGGC
TGCTGCCAGTGGCGATAAGTCGTGTCTTACCGGGTTGGACTCAAGACGATAGTTACCGGATAAGGCGCAG
CGGTCGGGCTGAACGGGGGGTTCGTGCACACAGCCCAGCTTGGAGCGAACGACCTACACCGAACTGAGAT
ACCTACAGCGTGAGCTATGAGAAAGCGCCACGCTTCCCGAAGGGAGAAAGGCGGACAGGTATCCGGTAAG
CGGCAGGGTCGGAACAGGAGAGCGCACGAGGGAGCTTCCAGGGGGAAACGCCTGGTATCTTTATAGTCCT
GTCGGGTTTCGCCACCTCTGACTTGAGCGTCGATTTTTGTGATGCTCGTCAGGGGGGCGGAGCCTATGGA
AAAACGCCAGCAACGCGGCCTTTTTACGGTTCCTGGCCTTTTGCTGGCCTTTTGCTCACATGTTCTTTCC
TGCGTTATCCCCTGATTCTGTGGATAACCGTATTACCGCCTTTGAGTGAGCTGATACCGCTCGCCGCAGC
CGAACGACCGAGCGCAGCGAGTCAGTGAGCGAGGAAGCGGAAGGCGAGAGTAGGGAACTGCCAGGCATCA
AACTAAGCAGAAGGCCCCTGACGGATGGCCTTTTTGCGTTTCTACAAACTCTTTCTGTGTTGTAAAACGA
CGGCCAGTCTTAAGCTCGGGCCCCCTGGGCGGTTCTGATAACGAGTAATCGTTAATCCGCAAATAACGTA
AAAACCCGCTTCGGCGGGTTTTTTTATGGGGGGAGTTTAGGGAAAGAGCATTTGTCAGAATATTTAAGGG
CGCCTGTCACTTTGCTTGATATATGAGAATTATTTAACCTTATAAATGAGAAAAAAGCAACGCACTTTAA
ATAAGATACGTTGCTTTTTCGATTGATGAACACCTATAATTAAACTATTCATCTATTATTTATGATTTTT
TGTATATACAATATTTCTAGTTTGTTAAAGAGAATTAAGAAAATAAATCTCGAAAATAATAAAGGGAAAA
TCAGTTTTTGATATCAAAATTATACATGTCAACGATAATACAAAATATAATACAAACTATAAGATGTTAT
CAGTATTTATTATCATTTAGAATAAATTTTGTGTCGCCCTTAATTGTGAGCGGATAACAATTACGAGCTT
CATGCACAGTGGCGTTGACTCAATATTGGCCATTAGCCATATTATTCATTGGTTATATAGCATAAATCAA
TATTGGCTATTGGCCATTGCATACGTTGTATCTATATCATAATATGTACATTTATATTGGCTCATGTCCA
ATATGACCGCCATGTTGGCATTGATTATTGACTAGTTATTAATAGTAATCAATTACGGGGTCATTAGTTC
ATAGCCCATATATGGAGTTCCGCGTTACATAACTTACGGTAAATGGCCCGCCTGGCTGACCGCCCAACGA
CCCCCGCCCATTGACGTCAATAATGACGTATGTTCCCATAGTAACGCCAATAGGGACTTTCCATTGACGT
CAATGGGTGGAGTATTTACGGTAAACTGCCCACTTGGCAGTACATCAAGTGTATCATATGCCAAGTACGC
CCCCTATTGACGTCAATGACGGTAAATGGCCCGCCTGGCATTATGCCCAGTACATGACCTTATGGGACTT
TCCTACTTGGCAGTACATCTACGTATTAGTCATCGCTATTACCATGGTGATGCGGTTTTGGCAGTACATC
AATGGGCGTGGATAGCGGTTTGACTCACGGGGATTTCCAAGTCTCCACCCCATTGACGTCAATGGGAGTT
TGTTTTGGCACCAAAATCAACGGGACTTTCCAAAATGTCGTAACAACTCCGCCCCATTGACGCAAATGGG
CGGTAGGCGTGTACGGTGGGAGGTCTATATAAGCAGAGCTCGTTTAGTGAACCGTCAGATCGCCTGGAGA
CGCCATCCACGCTGTTTTGACCTCCATAGAAGACACCGGGACCGATCCAGCCTCCGCGGCCGGGAACGGT
GCATTGGAACGCGGATTCCCCGTGCCAAGAGTGACGTAAGTACCGCCTATAGAGTCTATAGGCCCACCCC
CTTGGCTTCGTTAGAACGCGGCTACAATTAATACATAACCTTATGTATCATACACATACGATTTAGGTGA
CACTATAGAATAACATCCACTTTGCCTTTCTCTCCACAGGTGTCCACTCCCAGGTCCAACTGCACCTCGG
TTCTATCGAAAACGCGCCTGCTAGCGCCACCATGAAGACCATCATTGCCCTGAGCTACATCTTCTGCCTG
GTGTTCGCTGCGGCCGCCCAAGATGATGTGTCCCCTTACTTTAAGACCGAGCCTGTGCGGACCCAGGTCC
ACCTTGAGGGAAATAGACTGGTGCTGACCTGCATGGCCGAAGGCTCTTGGCCTCTGGAATTCAAGTGGCT
GCACAACAACAGAGAGCTGACCAAGTTCAGCCTGGAATACCGGTACATGATCACCAGCCTGGATAGAACC
CACGCCGGCTTCTACAGATGCATCGTGCGGAATAGAATGGGCGCCCTGCTGCAGAGACAGACAGAGGTGC
AAGTGGCCTACATGGGCAGCTTCGAGGAAGGCGAGAAACACCAGTCTGTGTCTCATGGCGAGGCCGCCGT
GATCAGAGCACCTAGAATTGCCAGCTTTCCCCAGCCTCAAGTGACCTGGTTCAGAGATGGCCGGAAGATC
CCTCCTAGCAGCAGAATCGCCATCACACTGGAAAACACCCTGGTCATCCTGAGCACAGTGGCCCCTGATG
CCGGCAGATATTACGTGCAGGCCGTGAACGACAAGAACGGCGACAACAAGACCAGCCAGCCTATCACACT
GACCGTGGAAAATGTTGGCGGCCCTGCCGATCCTATCGCTCCCACAATCATCATCCCTCCAAAGAACACA
AGCGTGGTGGCCGGCACAAGCGAAGTGACACTGGAATGCGTGGCCAACGCCAGACCTCTGATCAAGCTGC
ACATCATTTGGAAGAAAGACGGCGTGCTGCTGAGCGGCGGCATCAGCGATCATAACAGACGGCTGACAAT
CCCCAATCCTACAGGCTCCGATGCCGGCTACTATGAGTGTGAAGCCGTGCTGAGAAGCAGCAGCGTGCCA
TCTGTTGTCAGAGGCGCCTACCTGTCTGTGCTGGAACCTCCTCAGTTCGTGAAAGAGCCCGAGAGACACA
TCACCGCCGAGATGGAAAAGGTGGTGGATATCCCTTGTCAGGCCAAGGGCGTGCCACCACCTAGCATCAC
ATGGTACAAGGACGCCGCCGTGGTGGAAGTGGAAAAGCTGACCAGATTCCGGCAGAGAAACGATGGCGGC
CTGCAGATTTCTGGCCTGGTGCCTGATGATACCGGCATGTTCCAGTGCTTCGCCAGAAATGCAGCCGGCG
AGGTGCAGACAAGCACATACCTGGCCGTGACCTCTATCGCCCCTAACATCACAAGAGGCCCTCTGGACAG
CACCGTGATCGATGGAATGTCTGTGGTGCTGGCCTGTGAAACCTCTGGCGCCCCTAGACCTGCCATTACC
TGGCAGAAGGGCGAGAGAATTCTGGCCAGTGGAAGCGTGCAGCTGCCTAGATTCACACCTCTGGAAAGCG
GCAGCCTGCTGATCTCCCCTACACACATCTCTGACGCCGGCACCTACACCTGTCTGGCCACAAATAGTAG
AGGCGTGGACGAAGCCAGCGCCGATCTGGTTGTTTGGGCCAGAACCAGAATCACCAAGCCTCCACAGGAC
CAGAGCGTGATCAAGGGCACACAGGCCTCTATGGTTTGCGGCGTGACACACGACCCTAGAGTGACCATCC
GGTACATCTGGGAGAAAGATGGGGCCACACTGGGCACCGAGTCTCACCCTAGAATCAGACTGGACAGAAA
CGGCTCCCTGCACATCTCTCAGACTTGGAGCGGCGACATCGGCACATACACATGCAGAGTGATCAGCGCT
GGCGGCAACGACAGTAGATCTGCCCACCTGAGAGTCAGACAGCTGCCTCACGCTCCTGAACACCCTGTGG
CTACCCTGTCCACAGTGGAAAGAAGGGCCATCAACCTGACCTGGACCAAGCCTTTCGACGGCAATAGCCC
TCTGATCCGCTACATCCTGGAAATGAGCGAGAACAACGCCCCTTGGACAGTGCTGCTGGCCTCTGTGGAC
CCTAAGGCCACCTCTGTGACAGTGAAAGGACTGGTGCCAGCCAGAAGCTACCAGTTCAGACTGTGCGCCG
TGAATGATGTCGGCAAGGGCCAGTTCAGCAAGGACACCGAAAGAGTGTCCCTGCCTGAGGAACCTCCAAC
CGCTCCTCCTCAGAATGTGATCGCCAGCGGCAGGACCAACCAGAGCATCATGATTCAGTGGCAGCCACCT
CCTGAGAGCCACCAGAATGGCATCCTGAAGGGCTACATCATCAGATACTGCCTGGCCGGACTGCCCGTGG
GCTATCAGTTCAAGAACATCACCGACGCCGACGTGAACAACCTGCTGCTGGAAGATCTGATCATCTGGAC
CAACTACGAGATCGAGGTGGCCGCCTACAATTCTGCCGGCCTGGGCGTGTACAGCAGCAAAGTGACAGAA
TGGACACTGCAGGGCGTCCCAACAGTGCCTCCTGGCAATGTGCATGCCGAGGCCACCAATAGCACCACCA
TCAGATTCACCTGGAACGCCCCATCTCCACAGTTCATCAACGGCATCAACCAGGGCTACAAGCTGATCGC
CTGGGAGCCTGAGCAAGAGGAAGAGGTCACAATGGTCACCGCCAGGCCTAACTTCCAGGATAGCATCCAC
GTGGGCTTCGTGTCCGGCCTGAAGAAGTTCACCGAGTACTTCACCAGCGTGCTGTGCTTCACAACACCTG
GCGACGGCCCTAGATCTACACCTCAGCTCGTGCGGACACACGAGGATGTTCCCGGTGGCGCGCCGGGCGG
CGACAAGACCCACACCTGCCCCCCCTGCCCAGCTCCAGAACTGCTGGGAGGGCCTTCCGTGTTCCTGTTC
CCCCCCAAGCCCAAGGACACCCTGATGATCAGCAGGACCCCCGAGGTGACCTGCGTGGTGGTGGCCGTGT
CCCACGAGGACCCAGAGGTGAAGTTCAACTGGTACGTGGACGGCGTGGAGGTGCACAACGCCAAGACCAA
GCCCAGAGAGGAGCAGTACAACAGCACCTACAGGGTGGTGTCCGTGCTGACCGTGCTGCACCAGGACTGG
CTGAACGGCAAAGAATACAAGTGCAAAGTCTCCAACAAGGCCCTGGCTGCCCCAATCGAAAAGACAATCA
GCAAGGCCAAGGGCCAGCCACGGGAGCCCCAGGTGTACACCCTGCCCCCCAGCCGGGAGGAGATGACCAA
GAACCAGGTGTCCCTGACCTGTCTGGTGAAGGGCTTCTACCCCAGCGATATCGCCGTGGAGTGGGAGAGC
AACGGCCAGCCCGAGAACAACTACAAGACCACCCCCCCAGTGCTGGACAGCGACGGCAGCTTCTTCCTGT
ACAGCAAGCTGACCGTGGACAAGTCCAGGTGGCAGCAGGGCAACGTGTTCAGCTGCAGCGTGATGCACGA
GGCCCTGCACAACCACTACACCCAGAAGTCCCTGAGCCTGAGCCCCGGCGGCAGCGGTCTTAATGATATT
TTCGAGGCTCAGAAGATTGAGTGGCATGAACACCACCACCATCACCACTAAGGCCGGCCTGTAGTCACTG
GCACAACGCGTTACCCGGTAAGCCAATCGGGTATACACGGTCGTCATACTGCAGACAGGGTTCTTCTACT
TTGCAAGATAGTCTTGAGTAGTAAAATAAATAGATAGAGAAAATCAGCCTCGACTGTGCCTTCTAGTTGC
CAGCCATCTGTTGTTTGCCCCTCCCCCGTGCCTTCCTTGACCCTGGAAGGTGCCACTCCCACTGTCCTTT
CCTAATAAAATGAGGAAATTGCATCACAACACTCAACCCTATCTCGGTCTATTCTTTTGATTTATAAGGG
ATTTTGCCGATTTCGGCCTATTGGTTAAAAAATGAGCTGATTTAACAAAAATTTAACGCGAATTAATTCT
GTGGAATGTGTGTCAGTTAGGGTGTGGAAAGTCCCCAGGCTCCCCAGCAGGCAGAAGTATGCAAAGCATG
CATCTCAATTAGTCAGCAACCAGGTGTGGAAAGTCCCCAGGCTCCCCAGCAGGCAGAAGTATGCAAAGCA
TGCATCTCAATTAGTCAGCAACCATAGTCCCGCCCCTAACTCCGCCCATCCCGCCCCTAACTCCGCCCAG
TTCCGCCCATTCTCCGCCCCATGGCTGACTAATTTTTTTTATTTATGCAGAGGCCGAGGCCGCCTCTGCC
TCTGAGCTATTCCAGAAGTAGTGAGGAGGCTTTTTTGGAGGCCTAGGCTTTTGCAAAAAGCTCCCGGGAG
CTTGTATATCCATTTTCGGATCTGATCAGCACGTGTTGACAATTAATCATCGGCATAGTATATCGGCATA
GTATAATACGACAAGGTGAGGAACTAAACCATGACCGAGTACAAGCCCACGGTGCGCCTCGCCACCCGCG
ACGACGTCCCCAGGGCCGTACGCACCCTCGCCGCCGCGTTCGCCGACTACCCCGCCACGCGCCACACCGT
CGATCCGGACCGCCACATCGAGCGGGTCACCGAGCTGCAAGAACTCTTCCTCACGCGCGTCGGGCTCGAC
ATCGGCAAGGTGTGGGTCGCGGACGACGGCGCCGCGGTGGCGGTCTGGACCACGCCGGAGAGCGTCGAAG
CGGGGGCGGTGTTCGCCGAGATCGGCCCGCGCATGGCCGAGTTGAGCGGTTCCCGGCTGGCCGCGCAGCA
ACAGATGGAAGGCCTCCTGGCGCCGCACCGGCCCAAGGAGCCCGCGTGGTTCCTGGCCACCGTCGGCGTC
TCGCCCGACCACCAGGGCAAGGGTCTGGGCAGCGCCGTCGTGCTCCCCGGAGTGGAGGCGGCCGAGCGCG
CCGGGGTGCCCGCCTTCCTGGAGACATCCGCGCCCCGCAACCTCCCCTTCTACGAGCGGCTCGGCTTCAC
CGTCACCGCCGACGTCGAGGTGCCCGAAGGACCGCGCACCTGGTGCATGACCCGCAAGCCCGGTGCCTGA
CACGTGCTACGAGATTTCGATTCCACCGCCGCCTTCTATGAAAGGTTGGGCTTCGGAATCGTTTTCCGGG
ACGCCGGCTGGATGATCCTCCAGCGCGGGGATCTCATGCTGGAGTTCTTCGCCCACCCCAACTTGTTTAT
TGCAGCTTATAATGGTTACAAATAAAGCAATAGCATCACAAATTTCACAAATAAAGCATTTTTTTCACTG
CATTCTAGTTGTGGTTTGTCCAAACTCATCAATGTATCTTATCATGTCTGTATACCGTCGACCTCTAGCT
AGAGCTTGGCGTAATCATGGTCATTACCAATGCTTAATCAGTGAGGCACCTATCTCAGCGATCTGTCTAT
TTCGTTCATCCATAGTTGCCTGACTCCCCGTCGTGTAGATAACTACGATACGGGAGGGCTTACCATCTGG
CCCCAGCGCTGCGATGATACCGCGAGAACCACGCTCACCGGCTCCGGATTTATCAGCAATAAACCAGCCA
GCCGGAAGGGCCGAGCGCAGAAGTGGTCCTGCAACTTTATCCGCCTCCATCCAGTCTATTAATTGTTGCC
GGGAAGCTAGAGTAAGTAGTTCGCCAGTTAATAGTTTGCGCAACGTTGTTGCCATCGCTACAGGCATCGT
GGTGTCACGCTCGTCGTTTGGTATGGCTTCATTCAGCTCCGGTTCCCAACGATCAAGGCGAGTTACATGA
TCCCCCATGTTGTGCAAAAAAGCGGTTAGCTCCTTCGGTCCTCCGATCGTTGTCAGAAGTAAGTTGGCCG
CAGTGTTATCACTCATGGTTATGGCAGCACTGCATAATTCTCTTACTGTCATGCCATCCGTAAGATGCTT
TTCTGTGACTGGTGAGTACTCAACCAAGTCATTCTGAGAATAGTGTATGCGGCGACCGAGTTGCTCTTGC
CCGGCGTCAATACGGGATAATACCGCGCCACATAGCAGAACTTTAAAAGTGCTCATCATTGGAAAACGTT
CTTCGGGGCGAAAACTCTCAAGGATCTTACCGCTGTTGAGATCCAGTTCGATGTAACCCACTCGTGCACC
CAACTGATCTTCAGCATCTTTTACTTTCACCAGCGTTTCTGGGTGAGCAAAAACAGGAAGGCAAAATGCC
GCAAAAAAGGGAATAAGGGCGACACGGAAATGTTGAATACTCATATTCTTCCTT
Features (pLannotate 1.2.2; 21 found; start..end, strand, type, name):
    119..143     -  CDS            KanR (fragment): aminoglycoside phosphotransferase; aph(3')-Ia; confers resistance to kanamycin
    254..842     +  rep_origin     ori: high-copy-number ColE1/pMB1/pBR322/pUC origin of replication
   1067..1084    +  terminator     rrnB T2 terminator (fragment): transcription terminator T2 from the E. coli rrnB gene
   1109..1128    -  CDS            lacZα (fragment): LacZα fragment of β-galactosidase; lacZ fragment
   1584..1600    +  protein_bind   lac operator: The lac repressor binds to the lac operator to inhibit transcription in E. coli. This inhibition can be relieved by adding lactose or isopropyl-β-D-thiogalactopyranoside (IPTG). lac repressor encoded by lacI
   1843..2146    +  enhancer       CMV enhancer: human cytomegalovirus immediate early enhancer
   2147..2350    +  promoter       CMV promoter: human cytomegalovirus (CMV) immediate early promoter
   2486..2529    +  intron         CMV intron (fragment): modified intron A from human cytomegalovirus
   2581..2599    +  promoter       SP6 promoter: promoter for bacteriophage SP6 RNA polymerase
   2603..2640    +  CDS            IgH signal sequence (fragment): signal sequence from the mouse immunoglobulin heavy chain variable region
   2737..5376    +  CDS            SDK2 (fragment): SDK2_HUMAN - Also known as KIAA1514 From Homo sapiens (Human).
   5392..6069    +  CDS            IGHG1 (fragment): IGHG1_HUMAN - Experimental evidence at protein level: Swiss-Prot protein existence level 1. Constant region of immunoglobulin heavy chains. Immunoglobulins, also known as antibodies, are membrane-bound or secreted glycoproteins produced by B lymphocytes. In the recognition phase of humoral immunity, the membrane-bound immunoglobulins serve as receptors which, upon binding of a specific antigen, trigger the clonal expansion and differentiation of B lymphocytes into immunoglobulins- secreting plasma cells. Secreted immunoglobulins mediate the effector phase of humoral immunity, which results in
   6284..6395    +  polyA_signal   bGH poly(A) signal: bovine growth hormone polyadenylation signal
   6396..6504    +  rep_origin     f1 ori (fragment): f1 bacteriophage origin of replication; arrow indicates direction of (+) strand synthesis
   6518..6847    +  promoter       SV40 promoter: SV40 enhancer and early promoter
   6895..6942    +  promoter       EM7 promoter: synthetic bacterial promoter&nbsp
   6961..7560    +  CDS            PuroR (fragment): puromycin N-acetyltransferase; pac from Streptomyces; confers resistance to puromycin
   7570..7695    +  CDS            ble (fragment): BLE_KLEPN - Experimental evidence at protein level: Swiss-Prot protein existence level 1. Binding protein with a strong affinity to the bleomycin family of antibiotics. Binds to CL990; an antimitotic-antibiotic compound. From Klebsiella pneumoniae.
   7690..7811    +  polyA_signal   SV40 poly(A) signal: SV40 polyadenylation signal
   7864..8724    -  CDS            AmpR: β-lactamase; bla; confers resistance to ampicillin, carbenicillin, and related antibiotics
   8727..89      -  promoter       AmpR promoter (fragment) (across the origin): bla
