[The description below was written by a language model from this plasmid's Addgene catalogue record and pLannotate feature annotations shown in this document.]
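Description:
pD649-HAsp-SDK2(Trunc2)-Fc(DAPA)-AviTag-6xHis is a mammalian expression plasmid of about 8.7 kb, built on the pD649 backbone, that produces a secreted, Fc-fused portion of the extracellular domain of human SDK2 (sidekick cell adhesion molecule 2). It is maintained in E. coli through a high-copy ColE1/pUC-type origin and selected with ampicillin via a complete β-lactamase gene. The feature table also picks up short remnants of KanR, lacZα, an rrnB terminator and an f1 origin, which appear to be backbone leftovers rather than functional parts.

Expression is driven by the CMV immediate-early enhancer and promoter, followed by a fragment of CMV intron A and an SP6 promoter that can serve for in vitro transcription or as a sequencing primer site. The open reading frame begins with a signal peptide: the plasmid name indicates an HA-derived signal sequence, although the annotation software scored a partial match to a mouse IgH signal sequence. This peptide directs the protein into the secretory pathway. It is followed by the truncated SDK2 ectodomain ("Trunc2", roughly 2.6 kb), which is flanked by retained restriction sites, and then by a human IgG1 Fc carrying the D265A and P329A (DAPA) substitutions. These substitutions are generally used to reduce Fc effector binding. An AviTag for site-specific biotinylation and a 6xHis tag for metal-affinity purification complete the fusion, though neither was annotated separately in the table, and a bGH polyadenylation signal ends the transcript. A separate SV40/EM7-driven puromycin resistance cassette with an SV40 poly(A) signal could allow selection of stable mammalian lines.

The plasmid belongs to a collection made for recombinant ectodomain production in a human immunoglobulin-superfamily cell-surface interactome screen. The depositor notes that some plasmids in the set may carry an IS4-like transposase insertion upstream of the CMV promoter.
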