Addgene plasmid #157000: pD649-HAsp-SDK2(Trunc2)-Fc(DAPA)-AviTag-6xHis
Purpose: Mammalian expression of cell-surface protein partial extracellular domain fused to Fc(DAPA)-Avi-6xHis. Protein is secreted from cells.
Depositing lab: Chris Garcia. Depositing organization: Stanford University. Publication: A Human IgSF Cell-Surface Interactome Reveals a Complex Network of Protein-Protein Interactions. Wojtowicz WM, Vielmetter J, Fernandes RA, Siepe DH, Eastman CL, Chisholm GB, Cox S, Klock H, Anderson PW, Rue SM, Miller JJ, Glaser SM, Bragstad ML, Vance J, Lam AW, Lesley SA, Zinn K, Garcia KC. Cell. 2020 Aug 20;182(4):1027-1043.e17. doi: 10.1016/j.cell.2020.07.025. PubMed 32822567.
Backbone
  Vector backbone: pD649
  Backbone size w/o insert (bp): 6106
  Vector type: Mammalian Expression
Growth in bacteria
  Bacterial resistance: Ampicillin, 100 μg/mL
  Growth temperature: 37°C
  Growth strain: DH5alpha
  Copy number: High Copy
Gene/Insert
  Gene/Insert name: SDK2
  Species: H. sapiens (human)
  Insert size (bp): 2628
  Mutation: Fc region of human IgG contains D265A and P329A mutations (DAPA)
  Entrez Gene: SDK2 (a.k.a. FLJ10832, KIAA1514)
  Promoter: CMV/SP6
  Tag / fusion protein: Fc(DAPA)-AviTag-6xHis (C terminal on backbone)
  Cloning method: Restriction Enzyme; 5′ cloning site GCGGCCGC (not destroyed); 3′ cloning site GGCGCGCC (not destroyed)
  Sequencing primers: 5′ ATTTAGGTGACACTATAG; 3′ CACGTACCAGTTGAACTTCACC
Resource information
  A portion of this plasmid was derived from a plasmid made by: synthesis by ThermoFisher
Terms and licenses: Academic/Nonprofit Terms; Industry Terms: Not Available to Industry
Depositor comments: Some plasmids in this collection may have an IS4-like element ISVsa5 family transposase upstream of the CMV promoter.
How to cite: pD649-HAsp-SDK2(Trunc2)-Fc(DAPA)-AviTag-6xHis was a gift from Chris Garcia (Addgene plasmid # 157000 ; http://n2t.net/addgene:157000 ; RRID:Addgene_157000)
