>Addgene plasmid #157000 | pD649-HAsp-SDK2(Trunc2)-Fc(DAPA)-AviTag-6xHis | depositor partial sequence | sequence record 303110 | insert (extracellular domain truncation)
CAAGATGATGTGTCCCCTTACTTTAAGACCGAGCCTGTGCGGACCCAGGTCCACCTTGAGGGAAATAGAC
TGGTGCTGACCTGCATGGCCGAAGGCTCTTGGCCTCTGGAATTCAAGTGGCTGCACAACAACAGAGAGCT
GACCAAGTTCAGCCTGGAATACCGGTACATGATCACCAGCCTGGATAGAACCCACGCCGGCTTCTACAGA
TGCATCGTGCGGAATAGAATGGGCGCCCTGCTGCAGAGACAGACAGAGGTGCAAGTGGCCTACATGGGCA
GCTTCGAGGAAGGCGAGAAACACCAGTCTGTGTCTCATGGCGAGGCCGCCGTGATCAGAGCACCTAGAAT
TGCCAGCTTTCCCCAGCCTCAAGTGACCTGGTTCAGAGATGGCCGGAAGATCCCTCCTAGCAGCAGAATC
GCCATCACACTGGAAAACACCCTGGTCATCCTGAGCACAGTGGCCCCTGATGCCGGCAGATATTACGTGC
AGGCCGTGAACGACAAGAACGGCGACAACAAGACCAGCCAGCCTATCACACTGACCGTGGAAAATGTTGG
CGGCCCTGCCGATCCTATCGCTCCCACAATCATCATCCCTCCAAAGAACACAAGCGTGGTGGCCGGCACA
AGCGAAGTGACACTGGAATGCGTGGCCAACGCCAGACCTCTGATCAAGCTGCACATCATTTGGAAGAAAG
ACGGCGTGCTGCTGAGCGGCGGCATCAGCGATCATAACAGACGGCTGACAATCCCCAATCCTACAGGCTC
CGATGCCGGCTACTATGAGTGTGAAGCCGTGCTGAGAAGCAGCAGCGTGCCATCTGTTGTCAGAGGCGCC
TACCTGTCTGTGCTGGAACCTCCTCAGTTCGTGAAAGAGCCCGAGAGACACATCACCGCCGAGATGGAAA
AGGTGGTGGATATCCCTTGTCAGGCCAAGGGCGTGCCACCACCTAGCATCACATGGTACAAGGACGCCGC
CGTGGTGGAAGTGGAAAAGCTGACCAGATTCCGGCAGAGAAACGATGGCGGCCTGCAGATTTCTGGCCTG
GTGCCTGATGATACCGGCATGTTCCAGTGCTTCGCCAGAAATGCAGCCGGCGAGGTGCAGACAAGCACAT
ACCTGGCCGTGACCTCTATCGCCCCTAACATCACAAGAGGCCCTCTGGACAGCACCGTGATCGATGGAAT
GTCTGTGGTGCTGGCCTGTGAAACCTCTGGCGCCCCTAGACCTGCCATTACCTGGCAGAAGGGCGAGAGA
ATTCTGGCCAGTGGAAGCGTGCAGCTGCCTAGATTCACACCTCTGGAAAGCGGCAGCCTGCTGATCTCCC
CTACACACATCTCTGACGCCGGCACCTACACCTGTCTGGCCACAAATAGTAGAGGCGTGGACGAAGCCAG
CGCCGATCTGGTTGTTTGGGCCAGAACCAGAATCACCAAGCCTCCACAGGACCAGAGCGTGATCAAGGGC
ACACAGGCCTCTATGGTTTGCGGCGTGACACACGACCCTAGAGTGACCATCCGGTACATCTGGGAGAAAG
ATGGGGCCACACTGGGCACCGAGTCTCACCCTAGAATCAGACTGGACAGAAACGGCTCCCTGCACATCTC
TCAGACTTGGAGCGGCGACATCGGCACATACACATGCAGAGTGATCAGCGCTGGCGGCAACGACAGTAGA
TCTGCCCACCTGAGAGTCAGACAGCTGCCTCACGCTCCTGAACACCCTGTGGCTACCCTGTCCACAGTGG
AAAGAAGGGCCATCAACCTGACCTGGACCAAGCCTTTCGACGGCAATAGCCCTCTGATCCGCTACATCCT
GGAAATGAGCGAGAACAACGCCCCTTGGACAGTGCTGCTGGCCTCTGTGGACCCTAAGGCCACCTCTGTG
ACAGTGAAAGGACTGGTGCCAGCCAGAAGCTACCAGTTCAGACTGTGCGCCGTGAATGATGTCGGCAAGG
GCCAGTTCAGCAAGGACACCGAAAGAGTGTCCCTGCCTGAGGAACCTCCAACCGCTCCTCCTCAGAATGT
GATCGCCAGCGGCAGGACCAACCAGAGCATCATGATTCAGTGGCAGCCACCTCCTGAGAGCCACCAGAAT
GGCATCCTGAAGGGCTACATCATCAGATACTGCCTGGCCGGACTGCCCGTGGGCTATCAGTTCAAGAACA
TCACCGACGCCGACGTGAACAACCTGCTGCTGGAAGATCTGATCATCTGGACCAACTACGAGATCGAGGT
GGCCGCCTACAATTCTGCCGGCCTGGGCGTGTACAGCAGCAAAGTGACAGAATGGACACTGCAGGGCGTC
CCAACAGTGCCTCCTGGCAATGTGCATGCCGAGGCCACCAATAGCACCACCATCAGATTCACCTGGAACG
CCCCATCTCCACAGTTCATCAACGGCATCAACCAGGGCTACAAGCTGATCGCCTGGGAGCCTGAGCAAGA
GGAAGAGGTCACAATGGTCACCGCCAGGCCTAACTTCCAGGATAGCATCCACGTGGGCTTCGTGTCCGGC
CTGAAGAAGTTCACCGAGTACTTCACCAGCGTGCTGTGCTTCACAACACCTGGCGACGGCCCTAGATCTA
CACCTCAGCTCGTGCGGACACACGAGGATGTTCCCGGT
